>Addgene plasmid #215842 | pIRESneo-FLAG/HA-Ago2-Y529E | addgene full sequence | sequence record 430705 | Addgene NGS Result
GACGGATCGGGAGATCTCCCGATCCCCTATGGTGCACTCTCAGTACAATCTGCTCTGATGCCGCATAGTT
AAGCCAGTATCTGCTCCCTGCTTGTGTGTTGGAGGTCGCTGAGTAGTGCGCGAGCAAAATTTAAGCTACA
ACAAGGCAAGGCTTGACCGACAATTGCATGAAGAATCTGCTTAGGGTTAGGCGTTTTGCGCTGCTTCGCG
ATGTACGGGCCAGATATACGCGTTGACATTGATTATTGACTAGTTATTAATAGTAATCAATTACGGGGTC
ATTAGTTCATAGCCCATATATGGAGTTCCGCGTTACATAACTTACGGTAAATGGCCCGCCTGGCTGACCG
CCCAACGACCCCCGCCCATTGACGTCAATAATGACGTATGTTCCCATAGTAACGCCAATAGGGACTTTCC
ATTGACGTCAATGGGTGGAGTATTTACGGTAAACTGCCCACTTGGCAGTACATCAAGTGTATCATATGCC
AAGTACGCCCCCTATTGACGTCAATGACGGTAAATGGCCCGCCTGGCATTATGCCCAGTACATGACCTTA
TGGGACTTTCCTACTTGGCAGTACATCTACGTATTAGTCATCGCTATTACCATGGTGATGCGGTTTTGGC
AGTACATCAATGGGCGTGGATAGCGGTTTGACTCACGGGGATTTCCAAGTCTCCACCCCATTGACGTCAA
TGGGAGTTTGTTTTGGCACCAAAATCAACGGGACTTTCCAAAATGTCGTAACAACTCCGCCCCATTGACG
CAAATGGGCGGTAGGCGTGTACGGTGGGAGGTCTATATAAGCAGAGCTCTCTGGCTAACTAGAGAACCCA
CTGCTTACTGGCTTATCGAAATTAATACGACTCACTATAGGGAGACCCAAGCTTGGTACCGAGCTCGGAT
CGATATCGCCGGCCGCCATGGACTACAAGGACGACGATGACAAGTACCCTTATGACGTGCCCGATTACGC
TAGCGGCCGCATGTACTCGGGAGCCGGCCCCGCACTTGCACCTCCTGCGCCGCCGCCCCCCATCCAAGGA
TATGCCTTCAAGCCTCCACCTAGACCCGACTTTGGGACCTCCGGGAGAACAATCAAATTACAGGCCAATT
TCTTCGAAATGGACATCCCCAAAATTGACATCTATCATTATGAATTGGATATCAAGCCAGAGAAGTGCCC
GAGGAGAGTTAACAGGGAAATCGTGGAACACATGGTCCAGCACTTTAAAACACAGATCTTTGGGGATCGG
AAGCCCGTGTTTGACGGCAGGAAGAATCTATACACAGCCATGCCCCTTCCGATTGGGAGGGACAAGGTGG
AGCTGGAGGTCACGCTGCCAGGAGAAGGCAAGGATCGCATCTTCAAGGTGTCCATCAAGTGGGTGTCCTG
CGTGAGCTTGCAGGCGTTACACGATGCACTTTCAGGGCGGCTGCCCAGCGTCCCTTTTGAGACGATCCAG
GCCCTGGACGTGGTCATGAGGCACTTGCCATCCATGAGGTACACCCCCGTGGGCCGCTCCTTCTTCACCG
CGTCCGAAGGCTGCTCTAACCCTCTTGGCGGGGGCCGAGAAGTGTGGTTTGGCTTCCATCAGTCCGTCCG
GCCTTCTCTCTGGAAAATGATGCTGAATATTGATGTGTCAGCAACAGCGTTTTACAAGGCACAGCCAGTA
ATCGAGTTTGTTTGTGAAGTTTTGGATTTTAAAAGTATTGAAGAACAACAAAAACCTCTGACAGATTCCC
AAAGGGTAAAGTTTACCAAAGAAATTAAAGGTCTAAAGGTGGAGATAACGCACTGTGGGCAGATGAAGAG
GAAGTACCGTGTCTGCAATGTGACCCGGCGGCCCGCCAGTCACCAAACATTCCCGCTGCAGCAGGAGAGC
GGGCAGACGGTGGAGTGCACGGTGGCCCAGTATTTCAAGGACAGGCACAAGTTGGTTCTGCGCTACCCCC
ACCTCCCATGTTTACAAGTCGGACAGGAGCAGAAACACACCTACCTTCCCCTGGAGGTCTGTAACATTGT
GGCAGGACAAAGATGTATTAAAAAATTAACGGACAATCAGACCTCAACCATGATCAGAGCGACTGCTAGG
TCGGCGCCCGATCGGCAAGAAGAGATTAGCAAATTGATGCGAAGTGCAAGTTTCAACACAGATCCATACG
TCCGTGAATTTGGAATCATGGTCAAAGATGAGATGACAGACGTGACTGGGCGGGTGCTGCAGCCGCCCTC
CATCCTCTACGGGGGCAGGAATAAAGCTATTGCGACCCCTGTCCAGGGCGTCTGGGACATGCGGAACAAG
CAGTTCCACACGGGCATCGAGATCAAGGTGTGGGCCATTGCGTGCTTCGCCCCCCAGCGCCAGTGCACGG
AAGTCCATCTGAAGTCCTTCACAGAGCAGCTCAGAAAGATCTCGAGAGACGCCGGCATGCCCATCCAGGG
CCAGCCGTGCTTCTGCAAATACGCGCAGGGGGCGGACAGCGTGGAGCCCATGTTCCGGCACCTGAAGAAC
ACGTATGCGGGCCTGCAGCTGGTGGTGGTCATCCTGCCCGGCAAGACGCCCGTGGAAGCCGAGGTCAAGC
GCGTGGGAGACACGGTGCTGGGGATGGCCACGCAGTGCGTGCAGATGAAGAACGTGCAGAGGACCACGCC
ACAGACCCTGTCCAACCTCTGCCTGAAGATCAACGTCAAGCTGGGAGGCGTGAACAACATCCTGCTGCCC
CAGGGCAGGCCGCCGGTGTTCCAGCAGCCCGTCATCTTTCTGGGAGCAGACGTCACTCACCCCCCCGCCG
GGGATGGGAAGAAGCCCTCCATTGCCGCCGTGGTGGGCAGCATGGACGCCCACCCCAATCGCTACTGCGC
CACCGTGCGCGTGCAGCAGCACCGGCAGGAGATCATACAAGACCTGGCCGCCATGGTCCGCGAGCTCCTC
ATCCAGTTCTACAAGTCCACGCGCTTCAAGCCCACCCGCATCATCTTCTACCGCGACGGTGTCTCTGAAG
GCCAGTTCCAGCAGGTTCTCCACCACGAGTTGCTGGCCATCCGTGAGGCCTGTATCAAGCTAGAAAAAGA
CTACCAGCCCGGGATCACCTTCATCGTGGTGCAGAAGAGGCACCACACCCGGCTCTTCTGCACTGACAAG
AACGAGCGGGTTGGGAAAAGTGGAAACATTCCAGCAGGCACGACTGTGGACACGAAAATCACCCACCCCA
CCGAGTTCGACTTCTACCTGTGTAGTCACGCTGGCATCCAGGGGACAAGCAGGCCTTCGCACTATCACGT
CCTCTGGGACGACAATCGTTTCTCCTCTGATGAGCTGCAGATCCTAACCTACCAGCTGTGTCACACCTAC
GTGCGCTGCACACGCTCCGTGTCCATCCCAGCGCCAGCATACTACGCTCACCTGGTGGCCTTCCGGGCCA
GGTACCACCTGGTGGATAAGGAACATGACAGTGCTGAAGGAAGCCATACCTCTGGGCAGAGTAACGGGCG
AGACCACCAAGCACTGGCCAAGGCGGTCCAGGTTCACCAAGACACTCTGCGCACCATGTACTTTGCTTGA
CGGAATTCAGTGGATCCACTAGTAACGGCCGCCAGTGTGCTGGAATTAATTCGCTGTCTGCGAGGGCCAG
CTGTTGGGGTGAGTACTCCCTCTCAAAAGCGGGCATGACTTCTGCGCTAAGATTGTCAGTTTCCAAAAAC
GAGGAGGATTTGATATTCACCTGGCCCGCGGTGATGCCTTTGAGGGTGGCCGCGTCCATCTGGTCAGAAA
AGACAATCTTTTTGTTGTCAAGCTTGAGGTGTGGCAGGCTTGAGATCTGGCCATACACTTGAGTGACAAT
GACATCCACTTTGCCTTTCTCTCCACAGGTGTCCACTCCCAGGTCCAACTGCAGGTCGAGCATGCATCTA
GGGCGGCCAATTCCGCCCCTCTCCCCCCCCCCCCTCTCCCTCCCCCCCCCCTAACGTTACTGGCCGAAGC
CGCTTGGAATAAGGCCGGTGTGCGTTTGTCTATATGTTATTTTCCACCATATTGCCGTCTTTTGGCAATG
TGAGGGCCCGGAAACCTGGCCCTGTCTTCTTGACGAGCATTCCTAGGGGTCTTTCCCCTCTCGCCAAAGG
AATGCAAGGTCTGTTGAATGTCGTGAAGGAAGCAGTTCCTCTGGAAGCTTCTTGAAGACAAACAACGTCT
GTAGCGACCCTTTGCAGGCAGCGGAACCCCCCACCTGGCGACAGGTGCCTCTGCGGCCAAAAGCCACGTG
TATAAGATACACCTGCAAAGGCGGCACAACCCCAGTGCCACGTTGTGAGTTGGATAGTTGTGGAAAGAGT
CAAATGGCTCTCCTCAAGCGTATTCAACAAGGGGCTGAAGGATGCCCAGAAGGTACCCCATTGTATGGGA
TCTGATCTGGGGCCTCGGTGCACATGCTTTACATGTGTTTAGTCGAGGTTAAAAAAACGTCTAGGCCCCC
CGAACCACGGGGACGTGGTTTTCCTTTGAAAAACACGATGATAAGCTTGCCACAACCCGGGATAATTCCT
GCAGCCAATATGGGATCGGCCATTGAACAAGATGGATTGCACGCAGGTTCTCCGGCCGCTTGGGTGGAGA
GGCTATTCGGCTATGACTGGGCACAACAGACAATCGGCTGCTCTGATGCCGCCGTGTTCCGGCTGTCAGC
GCAGGGGCGCCCGGTTCTTTTTGTCAAGACCGACCTGTCCGGTGCCCTGAATGAACTGCAGGACGAGGCA
GCGCGGCTATCGTGGCTGGCCACGACGGGCGTTCCTTGCGCAGCTGTGCTCGACGTTGTCACTGAAGCGG
GAAGGGACTGGCTGCTATTGGGCGAAGTGCCGGGGCAGGATCTCCTGTCATCTCACCTTGCTCCTGCCGA
GAAAGTATCCATCATGGCTGATGCAATGCGGCGGCTGCATACGCTTGATCCGGCTACCTGCCCATTCGAC
CACCAAGCGAAACATCGCATCGAGCGAGCACGTACTCGGATGGAAGCCGGTCTTGTCGATCAGGATGATC
TGGACGAAGAGCATCAGGGGCTCGCGCCAGCCGAACTGTTCGCCAGGCTCAAGGCGCGCATGCCCGACGG
CGATGATCTCGTCGTGACCCATGGCGATGCCTGCTTGCCGAATATCATGGTGGAAAATGGCCGCTTTTCT
GGATTCATCGACTGTGGCCGGCTGGGTGTGGCGGACCGCTATCAGGACATAGCGTTGGCTACCCGTGATA
TTGCTGAAGAGCTTGGCGGCGAATGGGCTGACCGCTTCCTCGTGCTTTACGGTATCGCCGCTCCCGATTC
GCAGCGCATCGCCTTCTATCGCCTTCTTGACGAGTTCTTCTGAGGGGATCAATTCTCTAGAGCTCGCTGA
TCAGCCTCGACTGTGCCTTCTAGTTGCCAGCCATCTGTTGTTTGCCCCTCCCCCGTGCCTTCCTTGACCC
TGGAAGGTGCCACTCCCACTGTCCTTTCCTAATAAAATGAGGAAATTGCATCGCATTGTCTGAGTAGGTG
TCATTCTATTCTGGGGGGTGGGGTGGGGCAGGACAGCAAGGGGGAGGATTGGGAAGACAATAGCAGGCAT
GCTGGGGATGCGGTGGGCTCTATGGCTTCTGAGGCGGAAAGAACCAGCTGGGGCTCGAGTGCATTCTAGT
TGTGGTTTGTCCAAACTCATCAATGTATCTTATCATGTCTGTATACCGTCGACCTCTAGCTAGAGCTTGG
CGTAATCATGGTCATAGCTGTTTCCTGTGTGAAATTGTTATCCGCTCACAATTCCACACAACATACGAGC
CGGAAGCATAAAGTGTAAAGCCTGGGGTGCCTAATGAGTGAGCTAACTCACATTAATTGCGTTGCGCTCA
CTGCCCGCTTTCCAGTCGGGAAACCTGTCGTGCCAGCTGCATTAATGAATCGGCCAACGCGCGGGGAGAG
GCGGTTTGCGTATTGGGCGCTCTTCCGCTTCCTCGCTCACTGACTCGCTGCGCTCGGTCGTTCGGCTGCG
GCGAGCGGTATCAGCTCACTCAAAGGCGGTAATACGGTTATCCACAGAATCAGGGGATAACGCAGGAAAG
AACATGTGAGCAAAAGGCCAGCAAAAGGCCAGGAACCGTAAAAAGGCCGCGTTGCTGGCGTTTTTCCATA
GGCTCCGCCCCCCTGACGAGCATCACAAAAATCGACGCTCAAGTCAGAGGTGGCGAAACCCGACAGGACT
ATAAAGATACCAGGCGTTTCCCCCTGGAAGCTCCCTCGTGCGCTCTCCTGTTCCGACCCTGCCGCTTACC
GGATACCTGTCCGCCTTTCTCCCTTCGGGAAGCGTGGCGCTTTCTCATAGCTCACGCTGTAGGTATCTCA
GTTCGGTGTAGGTCGTTCGCTCCAAGCTGGGCTGTGTGCACGAACCCCCCGTTCAGCCCGACCGCTGCGC
CTTATCCGGTAACTATCGTCTTGAGTCCAACCCGGTAAGACACGACTTATCGCCACTGGCAGCAGCCACT
GGTAACAGGATTAGCAGAGCGAGGTATGTAGGCGGTGCTACAGAGTTCTTGAAGTGGTGGCCTAACTACG
GCTACACTAGAAGAACAGTATTTGGTATCTGCGCTCTGCTGAAGCCAGTTACCTTCGGAAAAAGAGTTGG
TAGCTCTTGATCCGGCAAACAAACCACCGCTGGTAGCGGTGGTTTTTTTGTTTGCAAGCAGCAGATTACG
CGCAGAAAAAAAGGATCTCAAGAAGATCCTTTGATCTTTTCTACGGGGTCTGACGCTCAGTGGAACGAAA
ACTCACGTTAAGGGATTTTGGTCATGAGATTATCAAAAAGGATCTTCACCTAGATCCTTTTAAATTAAAA
ATGAAGTTTTAAATCAATCTAAAGTATATATGAGTAAACTTGGTCTGACAGTTACCAATGCTTAATCAGT
GAGGCACCTATCTCAGCGATCTGTCTATTTCGTTCATCCATAGTTGCCTGACTCCCCGTCGTGTAGATAA
CTACGATACGGGAGGGCTTACCATCTGGCCCCAGTGCTGCAATGATACCGCGAGACCCACGCTCACCGGC
TCCAGATTTATCAGCAATAAACCAGCCAGCCGGAAGGGCCGAGCGCAGAAGTGGTCCTGCAACTTTATCC
GCCTCCATCCAGTCTATTAATTGTTGCCGGGAAGCTAGAGTAAGTAGTTCGCCAGTTAATAGTTTGCGCA
ACGTTGTTGCCATTGCTACAGGCATCGTGGTGTCACGCTCGTCGTTTGGTATGGCTTCATTCAGCTCCGG
TTCCCAACGATCAAGGCGAGTTACATGATCCCCCATGTTGTGCAAAAAAGCGGTTAGCTCCTTCGGTCCT
CCGATCGTTGTCAGAAGTAAGTTGGCCGCAGTGTTATCACTCATGGTTATGGCAGCACTGCATAATTCTC
TTACTGTCATGCCATCCGTAAGATGCTTTTCTGTGACTGGTGAGTACTCAACCAAGTCATTCTGAGAATA
GTGTATGCGGCGACCGAGTTGCTCTTGCCCGGCGTCAATACGGGATAATACCGCGCCACATAGCAGAACT
TTAAAAGTGCTCATCATTGGAAAACGTTCTTCGGGGCGAAAACTCTCAAGGATCTTACCGCTGTTGAGAT
CCAGTTCGATGTAACCCACTCGTGCACCCAACTGATCTTCAGCATCTTTTACTTTCACCAGCGTTTCTGG
GTGAGCAAAAACAGGAAGGCAAAATGCCGCAAAAAAGGGAATAAGGGCGACACGGAAATGTTGAATACTC
ATACTCTTCCTTTTTCAATATTATTGAAGCATTTATCAGGGTTATTGTCTCATGAGCGGATACATATTTG
AATGTATTTAGAAAAATAAACAAATAGGGGTTCCGCGCACATTTCCCCGAAAAGTGCCACCTGACGTC
Features (pLannotate 1.2.2; 20 found; start..end, strand, type, name):
     28..80      -  misc_feature   bom (fragment): basis of mobility region from pBR322
    235..614     +  enhancer       CMV enhancer: human cytomegalovirus immediate early enhancer
    615..818     +  promoter       CMV promoter: human cytomegalovirus (CMV) immediate early promoter
    814..847     +  LTR            5' LTR (truncated) (fragment): truncated 5' long terminal repeat (LTR) from HIV-1
    863..881     +  promoter       T7 promoter: promoter for bacteriophage T7 RNA polymerase
    934..954     +  CDS            FLAG (fragment): FLAG® epitope tag, followed by an enterokinase cleavage site
    991..3567    +  CDS            AGO2: AGO2_HUMAN - Also known as EIF2C2. Experimental evidence at protein level: Swiss-Prot protein existence level 1. Required for RNA-mediated gene silencing (RNAi) by the RNA- induced silencing complex (RISC). The 'minimal RISC' appears to include AGO2 bound to a short guide RNA such as a microRNA (miRNA) or short interfering RNA (siRNA). These guide RNAs direct RISC to complementary mRNAs that are targets for RISC-mediated gene silencing. The precise mechanism of gene silencing depends on the degree of complementarity between the miRNA or siRNA and its target. Binding of RISC to a perfectly comp
   3649..3878    +  intron         chimeric intron: chimera between introns from adenovirus and immunoglobulin heavy chain genes
   4062..4524    +  misc_feature   IRES: internal ribosome entry site (IRES) of the encephalomyocarditis virus (EMCV)
   4560..5363    +  CDS            NeoR/KanR: aminoglycoside phosphotransferase from Tn5; aph(3')-II (or nptII); confers resistance to neomycin, kanamycin, and G418 (Geneticin®)
   5401..5625    +  polyA_signal   bGH poly(A) signal: bovine growth hormone polyadenylation signal
   5629..5650    +  promoter       SV40 promoter (fragment): SV40 enhancer and early promoter
   5660..5711    +  polyA_signal   SV40 poly(A) signal (fragment): SV40 polyadenylation signal
   5775..5791    -  protein_bind   lac operator: The lac repressor binds to the lac operator to inhibit transcription in E. coli. This inhibition can be relieved by adding lactose or isopropyl-β-D-thiogalactopyranoside (IPTG). lac repressor encoded by lacI
   5799..5829    -  promoter       lac promoter: promoter for the E. coli lac operon
   5844..5865    -  protein_bind   CAP binding site: CAP binding activates transcription in the presence of cAMP. E. coli catabolite activator protein
   5878..5970    -  CDS            lacI (fragment): lac repressor; lacI; The lac repressor binds to the lac operator to inhibit transcription in E. coli. This inhibition can be relieved by adding lactose or isopropyl-β-D-thiogalactopyranoside (IPTG).
   6153..6741    -  rep_origin     ori: high-copy-number ColE1/pMB1/pBR322/pUC origin of replication
   6912..7772    -  CDS            AmpR: β-lactamase; bla; confers resistance to ampicillin, carbenicillin, and related antibiotics
   7773..7877    -  promoter       AmpR promoter: bla
