[The description below was written by a language model from this plasmid's Addgene catalogue record and pLannotate feature annotations shown in this document.]
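Description:
pIRESneo-FLAG/HA-Ago2-Y529E is a mammalian expression plasmid built on the pIRESneo backbone for producing an epitope-tagged point mutant of human Argonaute 2 (AGO2, also known as EIF2C2). The sequenced construct is about 7.9 kb. It is maintained in E. coli as a high-copy plasmid through a ColE1/pUC-type origin and is selected with ampicillin via the β-lactamase gene and its own promoter. Small remnants of lac regulatory elements, a bom fragment and short SV40 and HIV-1 LTR-like matches also appear in the annotation. These seem to be backbone vestiges rather than functional parts of the design.

The expression unit is a single bicistronic transcript driven by the human cytomegalovirus immediate early enhancer and promoter, with a T7 promoter just upstream of the insert. The open reading frame begins with N-terminal FLAG and HA tags. Only a FLAG fragment is picked up by the automated annotation, and the HA tag is recorded in the catalogue fields but not annotated. The tags are followed by the AGO2 coding sequence carrying the Y529E substitution. Downstream lie a chimeric intron, the encephalomyocarditis virus IRES and the Tn5 neomycin phosphotransferase gene, and the transcript ends at the bovine growth hormone polyadenylation signal. Because the G418 resistance marker is translated from the same mRNA as AGO2, drug-selected cells should also express the tagged protein, which helps in deriving stable lines as well as in transient transfection.

The stated purpose is expression of the AGO2-Y529E mutant. AGO2 is the core guide-RNA-binding component of RISC in miRNA- and siRNA-mediated silencing. The dual tags allow detection and immunoprecipitation, and the associated study examined how Argonaute controls the localization and function of the silencing factor TNRC6A. The record does not describe the functional consequence of the mutation.
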