Addgene plasmid #215842: pIRESneo-FLAG/HA-Ago2-Y529E
Purpose: Expression of AGO2-Y529E mutant
Depositing lab: Kumiko Ui-Tei. Depositing organization: The University of Tokyo. Publication: Control of the localization and function of a miRNA silencing component TNRC6A by Argonaute protein. Nishi K, Takahashi T, Suzawa M, Miyakawa T, Nagasawa T, Ming Y, Tanokura M, Ui-Tei K. Nucleic Acids Res. 2015 Nov 16;43(20):9856-73. doi: 10.1093/nar/gkv1026. Epub 2015 Oct 7. PubMed 26446993.
Backbone
  Vector backbone: pIRESneo
  Vector type: Mammalian Expression
Growth in bacteria
  Bacterial resistance: Ampicillin, 100 μg/mL
  Growth temperature: 37°C
  Growth strain: DH5alpha
  Copy number: High Copy
Gene/Insert
  Gene/Insert name: Human AGO2
  Species: H. sapiens (human)
  Mutation: Ago2-Y529E
  Entrez Gene: AGO2 (a.k.a. CASC7, EIF2C2, LESKRES, LINC00980, PPD, Q10)
  Tag / fusion protein: FLAG, HA (N terminal on insert)
  Cloning method: Restriction Enzyme; 5′ cloning site Unknown (unknown if destroyed)
Terms and licenses: Academic/Nonprofit Terms; Industry Terms: Not Available to Industry
How to cite: pIRESneo-FLAG/HA-Ago2-Y529E was a gift from Kumiko Ui-Tei (Addgene plasmid # 215842 ; http://n2t.net/addgene:215842 ; RRID:Addgene_215842)
